Addgene plasmid #169303: SIN40C.SFFV.dTomato.miR-ctrl
Purpose: Constitutive overexpression of miR-ctrl with dTomato as a reporter fluorescent protein
Depositing lab: Jan-Henning Klusmann. Depositing organization: Martin-Luther-Universitaet Halle-Wittenberg. Publication: The megakaryocytic transcription factor ARID3A suppresses leukemia pathogenesis. Alejo-Valle O, Weigert K, Bhayadia R, Ng M, Issa H, Beyer C, Emmrich S, Schuschel K, Ihling C, Sinz A, Zimmermann M, Wickenhauser C, Flasinski M, Regenyi EM, Labuhn M, Reinhardt D, Yaspo ML, Heckl D, Klusmann JH. Blood. 2021 Sep 27. pii: S0006-4971(21)01649-9. doi: 10.1182/blood.2021012231. PubMed 34570885.
Backbone
  Vector backbone: SIN40C
  Vector type: Lentiviral
Growth in bacteria
  Bacterial resistance: Ampicillin, 100 μg/mL
  Growth temperature: 37°C
  Growth strain: NEB Stable
  Copy number: High Copy
Gene/Insert
  Gene/Insert name: miR-ctrl
  Species: H. sapiens (human)
  Promoter: SFFV
  Tag / fusion protein: dTomato (N terminal on insert)
  Cloning method: Restriction Enzyme; 5′ cloning site Unknown (unknown if destroyed)
  Sequencing primers: 5′ SFFV-F; 3′ WPRE-R
Terms and licenses: Academic/Nonprofit Terms; Industry Terms: Not Available to Industry
How to cite: SIN40C.SFFV.dTomato.miR-ctrl was a gift from Jan-Henning Klusmann (Addgene plasmid # 169303 ; http://n2t.net/addgene:169303 ; RRID:Addgene_169303)
