[The description below was written by a language model from this plasmid's Addgene catalogue record and pLannotate feature annotations shown in this document.]
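Description:
SIN40C.SFFV.dTomato.miR-ctrl is a self-inactivating HIV-1-based lentiviral transfer vector on the SIN40C backbone, designed for constitutive expression of a control microRNA together with a dTomato fluorescent reporter. In bacteria it is maintained through a high-copy ColE1/pUC-type origin and selected with ampicillin via the β-lactamase gene. An f1 origin, remnants of a lac cloning region and flanking T3 and T7 promoters are left over from the parental phagemid backbone.

The viral genome is transcribed in packaging cells from a chimeric 5' end in which CMV enhancer, SV40 and RSV promoter elements sit upstream of a truncated 5' LTR, an arrangement that generally makes genomic RNA production independent of Tat. Downstream lie the Ψ packaging signal with a partial gag sequence, the Rev response element for nuclear export of the unspliced RNA, and the cPPT/CTS, which aids nuclear import of the reverse-transcribed genome. The U3-deleted 3' LTR inactivates LTR promoter activity after integration, and it is followed by an SV40 polyadenylation signal and SV40 origin.

The internal cassette is driven by the spleen focus-forming virus promoter, which is widely used for strong expression in haematopoietic cells. It transcribes dTomato followed, on the same transcript, by a hairpin embedded between human miR-30a 5' and 3' flanking sequences. Red fluorescence therefore marks cells expressing the miRNA, rather than dTomato being a true protein fusion. A WPRE enhances transcript stability and expression. The record does not state the sequence or target of miR-ctrl. Its name and stated purpose indicate a control for matched miRNA overexpression vectors, and the associated publication concerns megakaryocytic leukaemia.
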