Features (pLannotate 1.2.2; 29 found; start..end, strand, type, name):
     32..157     +  misc_feature   HIV-1 Ψ: packaging signal of human immunodeficiency virus type 1
    141..504     +  CDS            HIV-1 gag (fragment): gag protein from human immunodeficiency virus 1; gag
    650..883     +  misc_feature   RRE: The Rev response element (RRE) of HIV-1 allows for Rev-dependent mRNA export from the nucleus to the cytoplasm.
   1260..1284    +  CDS            Rev (fragment): human immunodeficiency virus 1 (HIV-1) Rev protein; rev; enhances nuclear export of unspliced and incompletely spliced viral mRNAs
   1325..1442    +  misc_feature   cPPT/CTS: central polypurine tract and central termination sequence of HIV-1
   1500..1901    +  promoter       SFFV promoter: spleen focus-forming virus long terminal repeat (LTR) promoter
   1913..2614    +  CDS            dTomato: dTomato is a basic (constitutively fluorescent) orange fluorescent protein published in 2004, derived from Discosoma sp.. It is reported to be a somewhat slowly-maturing dimer with low acid sensitivity.
   2639..2732    +  ncRNA          5' miR-30a: sequence upstream of the 71-nt precursor of the human miR-30a microRNA (Zeng et al., 2002) miRNA
   2844..2956    +  ncRNA          3' miR-30a: sequence downstream of the 71-nt precursor of the human miR-30a microRNA (Zeng et al., 2002) miRNA
   2979..3567    +  misc_feature   WPRE: woodchuck hepatitis virus posttranscriptional regulatory element
   3618..3637    +  misc_feature   cPPT/CTS (fragment): central polypurine tract and central termination sequence of HIV-1
   3639..3872    +  LTR            3' LTR (ΔU3): self-inactivating 3' long terminal repeat (LTR) from HIV-1
   3950..4071    +  polyA_signal   SV40 poly(A) signal: SV40 polyadenylation signal
   4111..4246    +  rep_origin     SV40 ori: SV40 origin of replication
   4267..4285    -  promoter       T7 promoter: promoter for bacteriophage T7 RNA polymerase
   4293..4448    +  CDS            lacZα (fragment): LacZα fragment of β-galactosidase; lacZ fragment
   4453..4881    +  rep_origin     f1 ori (sequence partly withheld): f1 bacteriophage origin of replication; arrow indicates direction of (+) strand synthesis
   4934..5038    +  promoter       AmpR promoter: bla
   5039..5899    +  CDS            AmpR: β-lactamase; bla; confers resistance to ampicillin, carbenicillin, and related antibiotics
   6070..6658    +  rep_origin     ori: high-copy-number ColE1/pMB1/pBR322/pUC origin of replication
   6841..6933    +  CDS            lacI (fragment): lac repressor; lacI; The lac repressor binds to the lac operator to inhibit transcription in E. coli. This inhibition can be relieved by adding lactose or isopropyl-β-D-thiogalactopyranoside (IPTG).
   6946..6967    +  protein_bind   CAP binding site: CAP binding activates transcription in the presence of cAMP. E. coli catabolite activator protein
   6982..7012    +  promoter       lac promoter: promoter for the E. coli lac operon
   7020..7036    +  protein_bind   lac operator: The lac repressor binds to the lac operator to inhibit transcription in E. coli. This inhibition can be relieved by adding lactose or isopropyl-β-D-thiogalactopyranoside (IPTG). lac repressor encoded by lacI
   7081..7099    +  promoter       T3 promoter: promoter for bacteriophage T3 RNA polymerase
   7144..7523    +  enhancer       CMV enhancer: human cytomegalovirus immediate early enhancer
   7580..7771    +  promoter       SV40 promoter (fragment): SV40 enhancer and early promoter
   7790..8016    +  promoter       RSV promoter: Rous sarcoma virus enhancer/promoter
   8017..8197    +  LTR            5' LTR (truncated): truncated 5' long terminal repeat (LTR) from HIV-1
>Addgene plasmid #169303 | SIN40C.SFFV.dTomato.miR-ctrl | addgene full sequence | sequence record 338320 | Addgene NGS Result
GGACTTGAAAGCGAAAGGGAAACCAGAGGAGCTCTCTCGACGCAGGACTCGGCTTGCTGAAGCGCGCACG
GCAAGAGGCGAGGGGCGGCGACTGGTGAGTACGCCAAAAATTTTGACTAGCGGAGGCTAGAAGGAGAGAG
ATGGGTGCGAGAGCGTCAGTATTAAGCGGGGGAGAATTAGATCGCGATGGGAAAAAATTCGGTTAAGGCC
AGGGGGAAAGAAAAAATATAAATTAAAACATATAGTATGGGCAAGCAGGGAGCTAGAACGATTCGCAGTT
AATCCTGGCCTGTTAGAAACATCAGAAGGCTGTAGACAAATACTGGGACAGCTACAACCATCCCTTCAGA
CAGGATCAGAAGAACTTAGATCATTATATAATACAGTAGCAACCCTCTATTGTGTGCATCAAAGGATAGA
GATAAAAGACACCAAGGAAGCTTTAGACAAGATAGAGGAAGAGCAAAACAAAAGTAAGACCACCGCACAG
CAAGCGGCCGCTGATCTTCAGACCTGGAGGAGGAGATATGAGGGACAATTGGAGAAGTGAATTATATAAA
TATAAAGTAGTAAAAATTGAACCATTAGGAGTAGCACCCACCAAGGCAAAGAGAAGAGTGGTGCAGAGAG
AAAAAAGAGCAGTGGGAATAGGAGCTTTGTTCCTTGGGTTCTTGGGAGCAGCAGGAAGCACTATGGGCGC
AGCGTCAATGACGCTGACGGTACAGGCCAGACAATTATTGTCTGGTATAGTGCAGCAGCAGAACAATTTG
CTGAGGGCTATTGAGGCGCAACAGCATCTGTTGCAACTCACAGTCTGGGGCATCAAGCAGCTCCAGGCAA
GAATCCTGGCTGTGGAAAGATACCTAAAGGATCAACAGCTCCTGGGGATTTGGGGTTGCTCTGGAAAACT
CATTTGCACCACTGCTGTGCCTTGGAATGCTAGTTGGAGTAATAAATCTCTGGAACAGATTTGGAATCAC
ACGACCTGGATGGAGTGGGACAGAGAAATTAACAATTACACAAGCTTAATACACTCCTTAATTGAAGAAT
CGCAAAACCAGCAAGAAAAGAATGAACAAGAATTATTGGAATTAGATAAATGGGCAAGTTTGTGGAATTG
GTTTAACATAACAAATTGGCTGTGGTATATAAAATTATTCATAATGATAGTAGGAGGCTTGGTAGGTTTA
AGAATAGTTTTTGCTGTACTTTCTATAGTGAATAGAGTTAGGCAGGGATATTCACCATTATCGTTTCAGA
CCCACCTCCCAACCCCGAGGGGACAATTCTAGATCTTGAGACAAATGGCAGTATTCATCCACAATTTTAA
AAGAAAAGGGGGGATTGGGGGGTACAGTGCAGGGGAAAGAATAGTAGACATAATAGCAACAGACATACAA
ACTAAAGAATTACAAAAACAAATTACAAAAATTCAAAATTTTCGGGTTTATTACAGGGACAGCAGAGATC
CACTTTGGCGCCGGCTCGAGCGAGCTGCAGTAACGCCATTTTGCAAGGCATGGAAAAATACCAAACCAAG
AATAGAGAAGTTCAGATCAAGGGCGGGTACATGAAAATAGCTAACGTTGGGCCAAACAGGATATCTGCGG
TGAGCAGTTTCGGCCCCGGCCCGGGGCCAAGAACAGATGGTCACCGCAGTTTCGGCCCCGGCCCGAGGCC
AAGAACAGATGGTCCCCAGATATGGCCCAACCCTCAGCAGTTTCTTAAGACCCATCAGATGTTTCCAGGC
TCCCCCAAGGACCTGAAATGACCCTGCGCCTTATTTGAATTAACCAATCAGCCTGCTTCTCGCTTCTGTT
CGCGCGCTTCTGCTTCCCGAGCTCTATAAAAGAGCTCACAACCCCTCACTCGGCGCGCCAGTCCTCCGAC
AGACTGAGTCGGATCCGCCACCATGGTGAGCAAGGGCGAGGAGGTCATCAAAGAGTTCATGCGCTTCAAG
GTGCGCATGGAGGGCTCCATGAACGGCCACGAGTTCGAGATCGAGGGCGAGGGCGAGGGCCGCCCCTACG
AGGGCACCCAGACCGCCAAGCTGAAGGTGACCAAGGGCGGCCCCCTGCCCTTCGCCTGGGACATCCTGTC
CCCCCAGTTCATGTACGGCTCCAAGGCGTACGTGAAGCACCCCGCCGACATCCCCGATTACAAGAAGCTG
TCCTTCCCCGAGGGCTTCAAGTGGGAGCGCGTGATGAACTTCGAGGACGGCGGTCTGGTGACCGTGACCC
AGGACTCCTCCCTGCAGGACGGCACGCTGATCTACAAGGTGAAGATGCGCGGCACCAACTTCCCCCCCGA
CGGCCCCGTAATGCAGAAGAAGACCATGGGCTGGGAGGCCTCCACCGAGCGCCTGTACCCCCGCGACGGC
GTGCTGAAGGGCGAGATCCACCAGGCCCTGAAGCTGAAGGACGGCGGCCACTACCTGGTGGAGTTCAAGA
CCATCTACATGGCCAAGAAGCCCGTGCAACTGCCCGGCTACTACTACGTGGACACCAAGCTGGACATCAC
CTCCCACAACGAGGACTACACCATCGTGGAACAGTACGAGCGCTCCGAGGGCCGCCACCACCTGTTCCTG
TACGGCATGGACGAGCTGTACAAGTGAGCTAGCCGTCTCAGATCCTGTTTGAATGAGGCTTCAGTACTTT
ACAGAATCGTTGCCTGCACATCTTGGAAACACTTGCTGGGATTACTTCTTCAGGTTAACCCAACAGAAGG
CTCGAGAAGGTATATTGCTGTTGACAGTGAGCGATCTCGCTTGGGCGAGAGTAAGTAGTGAAGCCACAGA
TGTACTTACTCTCGCCCAAGCGAGAGTGCCTACTGCCTCGGAATTCAAGGGGCTACTTTAGGAGCAATTA
TCTTGTTTACTAAAACTGAATACCTTGCTATCTCTTTGATACATTTTTACAAAGCTGAATTAAAATGGTA
TAAATTAAATCACTTTACCGGTAACGCGTTAAGTCGACAATCAACCTCTGGATTACAAAATTTGTGAAAG
ATTGACTGGTATTCTTAACTATGTTGCTCCTTTTACGCTATGTGGATACGCTGCTTTAATGCCTTTGTAT
CATGCTATTGCTTCCCGTATGGCTTTCATTTTCTCCTCCTTGTATAAATCCTGGTTGCTGTCTCTTTATG
AGGAGTTGTGGCCCGTTGTCAGGCAACGTGGCGTGGTGTGCACTGTGTTTGCTGACGCAACCCCCACTGG
TTGGGGCATTGCCACCACCTGTCAGCTCCTTTCCGGGACTTTCGCTTTCCCCCTCCCTATTGCCACGGCG
GAACTCATCGCCGCCTGCCTTGCCCGCTGCTGGACAGGGGCTCGGCTGTTGGGCACTGACAATTCCGTGG
TGTTGTCGGGGAAATCATCGTCCTTTCCTTGGCTGCTCGCCTGTGTTGCCACCTGGATTCTGCGCGGGAC
GTCCTTCTGCTACGTCCCTTCGGCCCTCAATCCAGCGGACCTTCCTTCCCGCGGCCTGCTGCCGGCTCTG
CGGCCTCTTCCGCGTCTTCGCCTTCGCCCTCAGACGAGTCGGATCTCCCTTTGGGCCGCCTCCCCGCGTC
GACTTTAAGACCAATGACTTACAAGGCAGCTGTAGATCTTAGCCACTTTTTAAAAGAAAAGGGGGGACTG
GAAGGGCTAATTCACTCCCAACGAAGACAAGATCTGCTTTTTGCTTGTACTGGGTCTCTCTGGTTAGACC
AGATCTGAGCCTGGGAGCTCTCTGGCTAACTAGGGAACCCACTGCTTAAGCCTCAATAAAGCTTGCCTTG
AGTGCTTCAAGTAGTGTGTGCCCGTCTGTTGTGTGACTCTGGTAACTAGAGATCCCTCAGACCCTTTTAG
TCAGTGTGGAAAATCTCTAGCAGTACGTATAGTAGTTCATGTCATCTTATTATTCAGTATTTATAACTTG
CAAAGAAATGAATATCAGAGAGTGAGAGGAACTTGTTTATTGCAGCTTATAATGGTTACAAATAAAGCAA
TAGCATCACAAATTTCACAAATAAAGCATTTTTTTCACTGCATTCTAGTTGTGGTTTGTCCAAACTCATC
AATGTATCTTATCATGTCTGGCTCTAGCTATCCCGCCCCTAACTCCGCCCATCCCGCCCCTAACTCCGCC
CAGTTCCGCCCATTCTCCGCCCCATGGCTGACTAATTTTTTTTATTTATGCAGAGGCCGAGGCCGCCTCG
GCCTCTGAGCTATTCCAGAAGTAGTGAGGAGGCTTTTTTGGAGGCCTAGGGACGTACCCAATTCGCCCTA
TAGTGAGTCGTATTACGCGCGCTCACTGGCCGTCGTTTTACAACGTCGTGACTGGGAAAACCCTGGCGTT
ACCCAACTTAATCGCCTTGCAGCACATCCCCCTTTCGCCAGCTGGCGTAATAGCGAAGAGGCCCGCACCG
ATCGCCCTTCCCAACAGTTGCGCAGCCTGAATGGCGAATGGG
[124 nt withheld, positions 4453-4576]
C
[91 nt withheld, positions 4578-4668]
A
[49 nt withheld, positions 4670-4718]
CCTTTGACGTTGGAGTCCACGTTCTTT
[37 nt withheld, positions 4746-4782]
ACCCTATCTCGGTCTATTCTTTTGATTTATAAGGGATTTTGCCGATTTCGGCCTATTGGTTAAAAAATGA
GCTGATTTAACAAAAATTTAACGCGAATTTTAACAAAATATTAACGCTTACAATTTAGGTGGCACTTTTC
GGGGAAATGTGCGCGGAACCCCTATTTGTTTATTTTTCTAAATACATTCAAATATGTATCCGCTCATGAG
ACAATAACCCTGATAAATGCTTCAATAATATTGAAAAAGGAAGAGTATGAGTATTCAACATTTCCGTGTC
GCCCTTATTCCCTTTTTTGCGGCATTTTGCCTTCCTGTTTTTGCTCACCCAGAAACGCTGGTGAAAGTAA
AAGATGCTGAAGATCAGTTGGGTGCACGAGTGGGTTACATCGAACTGGATCTCAACAGCGGTAAGATCCT
TGAGAGTTTTCGCCCCGAAGAACGTTTTCCAATGATGAGCACTTTTAAAGTTCTGCTATGTGGCGCGGTA
TTATCCCGTATTGACGCCGGGCAAGAGCAACTCGGTCGCCGCATACACTATTCTCAGAATGACTTGGTTG
AGTACTCACCAGTCACAGAAAAGCATCTTACGGATGGCATGACAGTAAGAGAATTATGCAGTGCTGCCAT
AACCATGAGTGATAACACTGCGGCCAACTTACTTCTGACAACGATCGGAGGACCGAAGGAGCTAACCGCT
TTTTTGCACAACATGGGGGATCATGTAACTCGCCTTGATCGTTGGGAACCGGAGCTGAATGAAGCCATAC
CAAACGACGAGCGTGACACCACGATGCCTGTAGCAATGGCAACAACGTTGCGCAAACTATTAACTGGCGA
ACTACTTACTCTAGCTTCCCGGCAACAATTAATAGACTGGATGGAGGCGGATAAAGTTGCAGGACCACTT
CTGCGCTCGGCCCTTCCGGCTGGCTGGTTTATTGCTGATAAATCTGGAGCCGGTGAGCGTGGGTCTCGCG
GTATCATTGCAGCACTGGGGCCAGATGGTAAGCCCTCCCGTATCGTAGTTATCTACACGACGGGGAGTCA
GGCAACTATGGATGAACGAAATAGACAGATCGCTGAGATAGGTGCCTCACTGATTAAGCATTGGTAACTG
TCAGACCAAGTTTACTCATATATACTTTAGATTGATTTAAAACTTCATTTTTAATTTAAAAGGATCTAGG
TGAAGATCCTTTTTGATAATCTCATGACCAAAATCCCTTAACGTGAGTTTTCGTTCCACTGAGCGTCAGA
CCCCGTAGAAAAGATCAAAGGATCTTCTTGAGATCCTTTTTTTCTGCGCGTAATCTGCTGCTTGCAAACA
AAAAAACCACCGCTACCAGCGGTGGTTTGTTTGCCGGATCAAGAGCTACCAACTCTTTTTCCGAAGGTAA
CTGGCTTCAGCAGAGCGCAGATACCAAATACTGTTCTTCTAGTGTAGCCGTAGTTAGGCCACCACTTCAA
GAACTCTGTAGCACCGCCTACATACCTCGCTCTGCTAATCCTGTTACCAGTGGCTGCTGCCAGTGGCGAT
AAGTCGTGTCTTACCGGGTTGGACTCAAGACGATAGTTACCGGATAAGGCGCAGCGGTCGGGCTGAACGG
GGGGTTCGTGCACACAGCCCAGCTTGGAGCGAACGACCTACACCGAACTGAGATACCTACAGCGTGAGCT
ATGAGAAAGCGCCACGCTTCCCGAAGGGAGAAAGGCGGACAGGTATCCGGTAAGCGGCAGGGTCGGAACA
GGAGAGCGCACGAGGGAGCTTCCAGGGGGAAACGCCTGGTATCTTTATAGTCCTGTCGGGTTTCGCCACC
TCTGACTTGAGCGTCGATTTTTGTGATGCTCGTCAGGGGGGCGGAGCCTATGGAAAAACGCCAGCAACGC
GGCCTTTTTACGGTTCCTGGCCTTTTGCTGGCCTTTTGCTCACATGTTCTTTCCTGCGTTATCCCCTGAT
TCTGTGGATAACCGTATTACCGCCTTTGAGTGAGCTGATACCGCTCGCCGCAGCCGAACGACCGAGCGCA
GCGAGTCAGTGAGCGAGGAAGCGGAAGAGCGCCCAATACGCAAACCGCCTCTCCCCGCGCGTTGGCCGAT
TCATTAATGCAGCTGGCACGACAGGTTTCCCGACTGGAAAGCGGGCAGTGAGCGCAACGCAATTAATGTG
AGTTAGCTCACTCATTAGGCACCCCAGGCTTTACACTTTATGCTTCCGGCTCGTATGTTGTGTGGAATTG
TGAGCGGATAACAATTTCACACAGGAAACAGCTATGACCATGATTACGCCAAGCGCGCAATTAACCCTCA
CTAAAGGGAACAAAAGCTGGAGCTGCAAGCGGTACCGTCGACCTGCAGGTTGACATTGATTATTGACTAG
TTATTAATAGTAATCAATTACGGGGTCATTAGTTCATAGCCCATATATGGAGTTCCGCGTTACATAACTT
ACGGTAAATGGCCCGCCTGGCTGACCGCCCAACGACCCCCGCCCATTGACGTCAATAATGACGTATGTTC
CCATAGTAACGCCAATAGGGACTTTCCATTGACGTCAATGGGTGGAGTATTTACGGTAAACTGCCCACTT
GGCAGTACATCAAGTGTATCATATGCCAAGTACGCCCCCTATTGACGTCAATGACGGTAAATGGCCCGCC
TGGCATTATGCCCAGTACATGACCTTATGGGACTTTCCTACTTGGCAGTACATCTACGTATTAGTCATCG
CTATTACCATGGCGCGCCATGCAGGGCCTGAAATAACCTCTGAAAGAGGAACTTGGTTAGGTACCTTCTG
AGGCGGAAAGAACCAGCTGTGGAATGTGTGTCAGTTAGGGTGTGGAAAGTCCCCAGGCTCCCCAGCAGGC
AGAAGTATGCAAAGCATGCATCTCAATTAGTCAGCAACCAGGTGTGGAAAGTCCCCAGGCTCCCCAGCAG
GCAGAAGTATGCAAAGCATGCATCTCAATTAGTCAGCAACCATAGTCCCTTAAGAGGCGCGCCTTAATGT
AGTCTTATGCAATACTCTTGTAGTCTTGCAACATGGTAACGATGAGTTAGCAACATGCCTTACAAGGAGA
GAAAAAGCACCGTGCATGCCGATTGGTGGAAGTAAGGTGGTACGATCGTGCCTTATTAGGAAGGCAACAG
ACGGGTCTGACATGGATTGGACGAACCACTGAATTGCCGCATTGCAGAGATATTGTATTTAAGTGCCTAG
CTCGATACATAAACGGGTCTCTCTGGTTAGACCAGATCTGAGCCTGGGAGCTCTCTGGCTAACTAGGGAA
CCCACTGCTTAAGCCTCAATAAAGCTTGCCTTGAGTGCTTCAAGTAGTGTGTGCCCGTCTGTTGTGTGAC
TCTGGTAACTAGAGATCCCTCAGACCCTTTTAGTCAGTGTGGAAAATCTCTAGCAGTGGCGCCCGAACAG
